>Addgene plasmid #70755 | pGEX-KG-mTmod3-150-352_domain | depositor full sequence | sequence record 129469 | pGEX-KG-mTmod3-150-352_domain sequence 5605 bps
AATTACGTTATCGACTGCACGGTGCACCAATGCTTCTGGCGTCAGGCAGCCATCGGAAGCTGTGGTATGG
CTGTGCAGGTCGTAAATCACTGCATAATTCGTGTCGCTCAAGGCGCACTCCCGTTCTGGATAATGTTTTT
TGCGCCGACATCATAACGGTTCTGGCAAATATTCTGAAATGAGCTGTTGACAATTAATCATCGGCTCGTA
TAATGTGTGGAATTGTGAGCGGATAACAATTTCACACAGGAAACAGTATTCATGTCCCCTATACTAGGTT
ATTGGAAAATTAAGGGCCTTGTGCAACCCACTCGACTTCTTTTGGAATATCTTGAAGAAAAATATGAAGA
GCATTTGTATGAGCGCGATGAAGGTGATAAATGGCGAAACAAAAAGTTTGAATTGGGTTTGGAGTTTCCC
AATCTTCCTTATTATATTGATGGTGATGTTAAATTAACACAGTCTATGGCCATCATACGTTATATAGCTG
ACAAGCACAACATGTTGGGTGGTTGTCCAAAAGAGCGTGCAGAGATTTCAATGCTTGAAGGAGCGGTTTT
GGATATTAGATACGGTGTTTCGAGAATTGCATATAGTAAAGACTTTGAAACTCTCAAAGTTGATTTTCTT
AGCAAGCTACCTGAAATGCTGAAAATGTTCGAAGATCGTTTATGTCATAAAACATATTTAAATGGTGATC
ATGTAACCCATCCTGACTTCATGTTGTATGACGCTCTTGATGTTGTTTTATACATGGACCCAATGTGCCT
GGATGCGTTCCCAAAATTAGTTTGTTTTAAAAAACGTATTGAAGCTATCCCACAAATTGATAAGTACTTG
AAATCCAGCAAGTATATAGCATGGCCTTTGCAGGGCTGGCAAGCCACGTTTGGTGGTGGCGACCATCCTC
CAAAATCGGATCTGGTTCCGCGTGGATCCCCGGGAATTTCCGGTGGTGGTGGTGGAATTCAGTGTGATGT
GCTGGGAAGTAGTAACGGTGTCAACCAAGAGCGTTTTCCCAATGTGGTTAAAGGGGAAAAGATTCTTCCA
GTGTTTGATGAGCCACCAAATCCAACCAACGTTGAAGAGAGTTTAAAGAGAATTAGGGAAAACGATGCCC
GTCTTGTTGAAGTTAATTTGAATAATATAAAAAATATCCCAATTCCAACTCTAAAAGATTTTGCAAAGAC
TTTGGAAGCCAACACGCATGTGAAACATTTCAGTCTCGCGGCCACCAGGAGCAATGACCCCGTGGCTGTT
GCTTTTGCAGATATGCTGAAAGTGAACAAAACTTTGAAGAGCTTAAATATGGAGTCCAACTTCATCACAG
GCGCAGGGGTTTTAGCACTGATTGATGCTTTGAGAGATAATGAGACCCTGATGGAGCTCAAGATTGACAA
TCAGAGACAGCAGTTGGGCACCTCAGTAGAATTAGAAATGGCCAAGATGCTTGAGGAAAATACAAATATC
CTTAAATTTGGATATCAGTTCACGCAGCAGGGACCCCGAACCAGGGCAGCCAACGCGATAACGAAGAACA
ATGACTTAGTGCGCAAGAGGCGAATTGAAGGAGACCACCAGTAACGTTCGAGCTCAAGCTTAATTCATCG
TGACTGACTGACGATCTGCCTCGCGCGTTTCGGTGATGACGGTGAAAACCTCTGACACATGCAGCTCCCG
GAGACGGTCACAGCTTGTCTGTAAGCGGATGCCGGGAGCAGACAAGCCCGTCAGGGCGCGTCAGCGGGTG
TTGGCGGGTGTCGGGGCGCAGCCATGACCCAGTCACGTAGCGATAGCGGAGTGTATAATTCTTGAAGACG
AAAGGGCCTCGTGATACGCCTATTTTTATAGGTTAATGTCATGATAATAATGGTTTCTTAGACGTCAGGT
GGCACTTTTCGGGGAAATGTGCGCGGAACCCCTATTTGTTTATTTTTCTAAATACATTCAAATATGTATC
CGCTCATGAGACAATAACCCTGATAAATGCTTCAATAATATTGAAAAAGGAAGAGTATGAGTATTCAACA
TTTCCGTGTCGCCCTTATTCCCTTTTTTGCGGCATTTTGCCTTCCTGTTTTTGCTCACCCAGAAACGCTG
GTGAAAGTAAAAGATGCTGAAGATCAGTTGGGTGCACGAGTGGGTTACATCGAACTGGATCTCAACAGCG
GTAAGATCCTTGAGAGTTTTCGCCCCGAAGAACGTTTTCCAATGATGAGCACTTTTAAAGTTCTGCTATG
TGGCGCGGTATTATCCCGTGTTGACGCCGGGCAAGAGCAACTCGGTCGCCGCATACACTATTCTCAGAAT
GACTTGGTTGAGTACTCACCAGTCACAGAAAAGCATCTTACGGATGGCATGACAGTAAGAGAATTATGCA
GTGCTGCCATAACCATGAGTGATAACACTGCGGCCAACTTACTTCTGACAACGATCGGAGGACCGAAGGA
GCTAACCGCTTTTTTGCACAACATGGGGGATCATGTAACTCGCCTTGATCGTTGGGAACCGGAGCTGAAT
GAAGCCATACCAAACGACGAGCGTGACACCACGATGCCTGCAGCAATGGCAACAACGTTGCGCAAACTAT
TAACTGGCGAACTACTTACTCTAGCTTCCCGGCAACAATTAATAGACTGGATGGAGGCGGATAAAGTTGC
AGGACCACTTCTGCGCTCGGCCCTTCCGGCTGGCTGGTTTATTGCTGATAAATCTGGAGCCGGTGAGCGT
GGGTCTCGCGGTATCATTGCAGCACTGGGGCCAGATGGTAAGCCCTCCCGTATCGTAGTTATCTACACGA
CGGGGAGTCAGGCAACTATGGATGAACGAAATAGACAGATCGCTGAGATAGGTGCCTCACTGATTAAGCA
TTGGTAACTGTCAGACCAAGTTTACTCATATATACTTTAGATTGATTTAAAACTTCATTTTTAATTTAAA
AGGATCTAGGTGAAGATCCTTTTTGATAATCTCATGACCAAAATCCCTTAACGTGAGTTTTCGTTCCACT
GAGCGTCAGACCCCGTAGAAAAGATCAAAGGATCTTCTTGAGATCCTTTTTTTCTGCGCGTAATCTGCTG
CTTGCAAACAAAAAAACCACCGCTACCAGCGGTGGTTTGTTTGCCGGATCAAGAGCTACCAACTCTTTTT
CCGAAGGTAACTGGCTTCAGCAGAGCGCAGATACCAAATACTGTCCTTCTAGTGTAGCCGTAGTTAGGCC
ACCACTTCAAGAACTCTGTAGCACCGCCTACATACCTCGCTCTGCTAATCCTGTTACCAGTGGCTGCTGC
CAGTGGCGATAAGTCGTGTCTTACCGGGTTGGACTCAAGACGATAGTTACCGGATAAGGCGCAGCGGTCG
GGCTGAACGGGGGGTTCGTGCACACAGCCCAGCTTGGAGCGAACGACCTACACCGAACTGAGATACCTAC
AGCGTGAGCTATGAGAAAGCGCCACGCTTCCCGAAGGGAGAAAGGCGGACAGGTATCCGGTAAGCGGCAG
GGTCGGAACAGGAGAGCGCACGAGGGAGCTTCCAGGGGGAAACGCCTGGTATCTTTATAGTCCTGTCGGG
TTTCGCCACCTCTGACTTGAGCGTCGATTTTTGTGATGCTCGTCAGGGGGGCGGAGCCTATGGAAAAACG
CCAGCAACGCGGCCTTTTTACGGTTCCTGGCCTTTTGCTGGCCTTTTGCTCACATGTTCTTTCCTGCGTT
ATCCCCTGATTCTGTGGATAACCGTATTACCGCCTTTGAGTGAGCTGATACCGCTCGCCGCAGCCGAACG
ACCGAGCGCAGCGAGTCAGTGAGCGAGGAAGCGGAAGAGCGCCTGATGCGGTATTTTCTCCTTACGCATC
TGTGCGGTATTTCACACCGCATAAATTCCGACACCATCGAATGGTGCAAAACCTTTCGCGGTATGGCATG
ATAGCGCCCGGAAGAGAGTCAATTCAGGGTGGTGAATGTGAAACCAGTAACGTTATACGATGTCGCAGAG
TATGCCGGTGTCTCTTATCAGACCGTTTCCCGCGTGGTGAACCAGGCCAGCCACGTTTCTGCGAAAACGC
GGGAAAAAGTGGAAGCGGCGATGGCGGAGCTGAATTACATTCCCAACCGCGTGGCACAACAACTGGCGGG
CAAACAGTCGTTGCTGATTGGCGTTGCCACCTCCAGTCTGGCCCTGCACGCGCCGTCGCAAATTGTCGCG
GCGATTAAATCTCGCGCCGATCAACTGGGTGCCAGCGTGGTGGTGTCGATGGTAGAACGAAGCGGCGTCG
AAGCCTGTAAAGCGGCGGTGCACAATCTTCTCGCGCAACGCGTCAGTGGGCTGATCATTAACTATCCGCT
GGATGACCAGGATGCCATTGCTGTGGAAGCTGCCTGCACTAATGTTCCGGCGTTATTTCTTGATGTCTCT
GACCAGACACCCATCAACAGTATTATTTTCTCCCATGAAGACGGTACGCGACTGGGCGTGGAGCATCTGG
TCGCATTGGGTCACCAGCAAATCGCGCTGTTAGCGGGCCCATTAAGTTCTGTCTCGGCGCGTCTGCGTCT
GGCTGGCTGGCATAAATATCTCACTCGCAATCAAATTCAGCCGATAGCGGAACGGGAAGGCGACTGGAGT
GCCATGTCCGGTTTTCAACAAACCATGCAAATGCTGAATGAGGGCATCGTTCCCACTGCGATGCTGGTTG
CCAACGATCAGATGGCGCTGGGCGCAATGCGCGCCATTACCGAGTCCGGGCTGCGCGTTGGTGCGGATAT
CTCGGTAGTGGGATACGACGATACCGAAGACAGCTCATGTTATATCCCGCCGTCAACCACCATCAAACAG
GATTTTCGCCTGCTGGGGCAAACCAGCGTGGACCGCTTGCTGCAACTCTCTCAGGGCCAGGCGGTGAAGG
GCAATCAGCTGTTGCCCGTCTCACTGGTGAAAAGAAAAACCACCCTGGCGCCCAATACGCAAACCGCCTC
TCCCCGCGCGTTGGCCGATTCATTAATGCAGCTGGCACGACAGGTTTCCCGACTGGAAAGCGGGCAGTGA
GCGCAACGCAATTAATGTGAGTTAGCTCACTCATTAGGCACCCCAGGCTTTACACTTTATGCTTCCGGCT
CGTATGTTGTGTGGAATTGTGAGCGGATAACAATTTCACACAGGAAACAGCTATGACCATGATTACGGAT
TCACTGGCCGTCGTTTTACAACGTCGTGACTGGGAAAACCCTGGCGTTACCCAACTTAATCGCCTTGCAG
CACATCCCCCTTTCGCCAGCTGGCGTAATAGCGAAGAGGCCCGCACCGATCGCCCTTCCCAACAGTTGCG
CAGCCTGAATGGCGAATGGCGCTTTGCCTGGTTTCCGGCACCAGAAGCGGTGCCGGAAAGCTGGCTGGAG
TGCGATCTTCCTGAGGCCGATACTGTCGTCGTCCCCTCAAACTGGCAGATGCACGGTTACGATGCGCCCA
TCTACACCAACGTAACCTATCCCATTACGGTCAATCCGCCGTTTGTTCCCACGGAGAATCCGACGGGTTG
TTACTCGCTCACATTTAATGTTGATGAAAGCTGGCTACAGGAAGGCCAGACGCGAATTATTTTTGATGGC
GTTGG
Features (pLannotate 1.2.2; 17 found; start..end, strand, type, name):
     10..111     -  CDS            yciV (fragment): RNAAM_ECOLI - Also known as trpH From Escherichia coli (strain K12).
    187..215     +  promoter       tac promoter: strong E. coli promoter; hybrid between the trp and lac UV5 promoters
    223..239     +  protein_bind   lac operator: The lac repressor binds to the lac operator to inhibit transcription in E. coli. This inhibition can be relieved by adding lactose or isopropyl-β-D-thiogalactopyranoside (IPTG). lac repressor encoded by lacI
    262..915     +  CDS            GST26_SCHJA: Experimental evidence at protein level: Swiss-Prot protein existence level 1. GST isoenzymes appear to play a central role in the parasite detoxification system. Other functions are also suspected including a role in increasing the solubility of haematin in the parasite gut. From Schistosoma japonicum (Blood fluke).
    973..1581    +  CDS            Tmod3 (fragment): TMOD3_MOUSE - Experimental evidence at protein level: Swiss-Prot protein existence level 1. Blocks the elongation and depolymerization of the actin filaments at the pointed end. The Tmod/TM complex contributes to the formation of the short actin protofilament, which in turn defines the geometry of the membrane skeleton (By similarity). From Mus musculus (Mouse).
   1626..1665    +  CDS            rop (fragment): Rop protein, which maintains plasmids at low copy number; rop
   1767..1807    +  misc_feature   bom (fragment): basis of mobility region from pBR322
   1912..2016    +  promoter       AmpR promoter: bla
   2017..2877    +  CDS            AmpR: β-lactamase; bla; confers resistance to ampicillin, carbenicillin, and related antibiotics
   3048..3636    +  rep_origin     ori: high-copy-number ColE1/pMB1/pBR322/pUC origin of replication
   3822..3873    -  misc_feature   bom (fragment): basis of mobility region from pBR322
   3880..3957    +  promoter       lacIq promoter: lacI (mutant); In the lacIq allele, a single base change in the promoter boosts expression of the lacI gene about 10-fold.
   3958..5040    +  CDS            lacI: lac repressor; lacI; The lac repressor binds to the lac operator to inhibit transcription in E. coli. This inhibition can be relieved by adding lactose or isopropyl-β-D-thiogalactopyranoside (IPTG).
   5053..5074    +  protein_bind   CAP binding site: CAP binding activates transcription in the presence of cAMP. E. coli catabolite activator protein
   5089..5119    +  promoter       lac promoter: promoter for the E. coli lac operon
   5127..5143    +  protein_bind   lac operator: The lac repressor binds to the lac operator to inhibit transcription in E. coli. This inhibition can be relieved by adding lactose or isopropyl-β-D-thiogalactopyranoside (IPTG). lac repressor encoded by lacI
   5163..5336    +  CDS            lacZα: LacZα fragment of β-galactosidase; lacZ fragment
