[The description below was written by a language model from this plasmid's Addgene catalogue record and pLannotate feature annotations shown in this document.]
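Description:
pGEX-KG-mTmod3-150-352_domain is a bacterial expression plasmid built on the pGEX-KG backbone, designed to produce a fragment of mouse Tropomodulin3 (Tmod3, also called U-Tmod) as a glutathione S-transferase fusion in E. coli. It replicates from a high-copy ColE1/pMB1-type origin and is selected with ampicillin through the β-lactamase (AmpR) gene and its native promoter. The total size is about 5.6 kb, with an insert of roughly 0.6 kb cloned between EcoRI, which is retained, and XhoI, which was destroyed during cloning.

The expression cassette consists of the strong hybrid tac promoter followed by a lac operator, driving the Schistosoma japonicum GST coding sequence. After a short linker region, this is followed by the Tmod3 fragment encoding residues 150–352, so GST sits at the N terminus of the fusion. The plasmid also carries lacI under the lacIq promoter, which supplies abundant lac repressor to keep the tac promoter silent until IPTG is added. This allows tight, inducible expression without relying on the host for repressor. The remaining annotations (a lac promoter/operator with a lacZα fragment, a CAP site, and partial rop, bom and yciV sequences) are backbone remnants typical of pGEX vectors and have no evident role in expressing the insert.

The record describes maintenance in a cloning strain and transfer to BL21 for IPTG-induced protein production. The GST tag permits glutathione-affinity purification and pull-down assays. The associated publication concerns Tmod3 as an Akt2 effector in insulin-stimulated GLUT4 exocytosis and cortical actin remodelling, suggesting the construct served for domain-level biochemical analysis of this actin pointed-end capping protein, although the record does not state the specific experiments.
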