Addgene plasmid #70755: pGEX-KG-mTmod3-150-352_domain
Purpose: mouse Tropomodulin3, 150-352 domain for bacterial expression
Depositing lab: Weiping Han. Depositing organization: Singapore Bioimaging Consortium, BMSI, A*Star Research Entities. Publication: Tropomodulin3 is a novel Akt2 effector regulating insulin-stimulated GLUT4 exocytosis through cortical actin remodeling. Lim CY, Bi X, Wu D, Kim JB, Gunning PW, Hong W, Han W. Nat Commun. 2015 Jan 9;6:5951. doi: 10.1038/ncomms6951. PubMed 25575350.
Backbone
  Vector backbone: pGEX-KG
  Backbone size w/o insert (bp): 5006
  Total vector size (bp): 5606
  Vector type: Bacterial Expression
Growth in bacteria
  Bacterial resistance: Ampicillin, 100 μg/mL
  Growth temperature: 37°C
  Growth strain: DH5alpha
  Growth instructions: re-transform to BL21 for IPTG-induced protein production
  Copy number: High Copy
Gene/Insert
  Gene/Insert name: Tropomodulin3 150-352 AA fragment (alt name: U-Tmod)
  Species: M. musculus (mouse)
  Insert size (bp): 612
  Entrez Gene: Tmod3 (a.k.a. U-Tmod, UTMOD)
  Tag / fusion protein: GST (N terminal on backbone)
  Cloning method: Restriction Enzyme; 5′ cloning site EcoRI (not destroyed); 3′ cloning site XhoI (destroyed during cloning)
  Sequencing primers: 5′ ggg ctg gca agc cac gtt tgg
Terms and licenses: Academic/Nonprofit Terms; Industry Terms: Not Available to Industry
How to cite: pGEX-KG-mTmod3-150-352_domain was a gift from Weiping Han (Addgene plasmid # 70755 ; http://n2t.net/addgene:70755 ; RRID:Addgene_70755)
