>Addgene plasmid #70755 | pGEX-KG-mTmod3-150-352_domain | addgene partial sequence | sequence record 129465 | pGEX3 5'-CCGGGAGCTGCATGTGTCAGAGG-3'
GGCAGATCGTCAGTCAGTCACGATGAATTAAGCTTGAGCTCGAACGTTACTGGTGGTCTCCTTCAATTCG
CCTCTTGCGCACTAAGTCATTGTTCTTCGTTATCGCGTTGGCTGCCCTGGTTCGGGGTCCCTGCTGCGTG
AACTGATATCCAAATTTAAGGATATTTGTATTTTCCTCAAGCATCTTGGCCATTTCTAATTCTACTGAGG
TGCCCAACTGCTGTCTCTGATTGTCAATCTTGAGCTCCATCAGGGTCTCATTATCTCTCAAAGCATCAAT
CAGTGCTAAAACCCCTGCGCCTGTGATGAAGTTGGACTCCATATTTAAGCTCTTCAAAGTTTTGTTCACT
TTCAGCATATCTGCAAAAGCAACAGCCACGGGGTCATTGCTCCTGGTGGCCGCGAGACTGAAATGTTTCA
CATGCGTGTTGGCTTCCAAAGTCTTTGCAAAATCTTTTAGAGTTGGAATTGGGATATTTTTTATATTATT
CAAATTAACTTCAACAAGACGGGCATCGTTTTCCCTAATTCTCTTTAAACTCTCTTCAACGTTGGTTGGA
TTTGGTGGCTCATCAAACACTGGAAGAATCTTTTCCCCTTTAACCACATTGGGAAAACGCTCTTGGTTGA
CACCGTTACTACTTCCCAGCACATCACACTGAATTCCACCACCACCACCGGAAATTCCCGGGGATCCACG
CGGAACCAGATCCGATTTTGGAGGATGGTCGCCACCACCAAACGTGGCTTGCCAGCCCTGCAAAGGCCAT
GCTATATACTTGCTGGATTTCAAGTACTTATCAATTTGTGGGATAGCTTCAATACGTTTT
